>Addgene plasmid #108502 | pcDNA5-FRT-TO-vsv-Incenp wt-GFP | addgene full sequence | sequence record 208783 | Addgene NGS Result
GACGGATCGGGAGATCTCCCGATCCCCTATGGTGCACTCTCAGTACAATCTGCTCTGATGCCGCATAGTT
AAGCCAGTATCTGCTCCCTGCTTGTGTGTTGGAGGTCGCTGAGTAGTGCGCGAGCAAAATTTAAGCTACA
ACAAGGCAAGGCTTGACCGACAATTGCATGAAGAATCTGCTTAGGGTTAGGCGTTTTGCGCTGCTTCGCG
ATGTACGGGCCAGATATACGCGTTGACATTGATTATTGACTAGTTATTAATAGTAATCAATTACGGGGTC
ATTAGTTCATAGCCCATATATGGAGTTCCGCGTTACATAACTTACGGTAAATGGCCCGCCTGGCTGACCG
CCCAACGACCCCCGCCCATTGACGTCAATAATGACGTATGTTCCCATAGTAACGCCAATAGGGACTTTCC
ATTGACGTCAATGGGTGGAGTATTTACGGTAAACTGCCCACTTGGCAGTACATCAAGTGTATCATATGCC
AAGTACGCCCCCTATTGACGTCAATGACGGTAAATGGCCCGCCTGGCATTATGCCCAGTACATGACCTTA
TGGGACTTTCCTACTTGGCAGTACATCTACGTATTAGTCATCGCTATTACCATGGTGATGCGGTTTTGGC
AGTACATCAATGGGCGTGGATAGCGGTTTGACTCACGGGGATTTCCAAGTCTCCACCCCATTGACGTCAA
TGGGAGTTTGTTTTGGCACCAAAATCAACGGGACTTTCCAAAATGTCGTAACAACTCCGCCCCATTGACG
CAAATGGGCGGTAGGCGTGTACGGTGGGAGGTCTATATAAGCAGAGCTCTCCCTATCAGTGATAGAGATC
TCCCTATCAGTGATAGAGATCGTCGACGAGCTCGTTTAGTGAACCGTCAGATCGCCTGGAGACGCCATCC
ACGCTGTTTTGACCTCCATAGAAGACACCGGGACCGATCCAGCCTCCGGACTCTAGCGTTTAAACTTAAG
CTTGGTACCGAGCTCGGATCTCGAGCTCAAGCTTGGTACCGCCACCATGTACACCGACATCGAGATGAAC
CGGTTGGGCAAGGGGACGACGGCCCCAGGGCCCATTCACCTGCTGGAGCTCTGTGACCAGAAGCTCATGG
AGTTTCTCTGCAACATGGATAATAAGGACTTGGTGTGGCTTGAGGAGATCCAAGAGGAGGCCGAGCGCAT
GTTCACCAGAGAATTCAGCAAAGAGCCAGAGCTGATGCCCAAAACACCTTCTCAGAAGAACCGACGGAAG
AAGAGACGGATTTCTTATGTTCAGGATGAAAACAGAGATCCCATCAGGAGAAGGTTATCCCGCAGAAAGT
CTCGGAGCAGCCAGCTGAGCTCCCGACGCCTCCGCAGCAAGGACAGTGTAGAGAAGCTGGCTACAGTGGT
CGGGGAGAACGGCTCCGTTCTGCGGCGTGTGACCCGTGCTGCGGCTGCAGCTGCCGCGGCTACCATGGCA
TTGGCTGCACCTTCTTCACCCACCCCTGAGTCTCCCACGATGCTGACTAAGAAGCCCGAGGATAACCACA
CCCAGTGCCAGCTGGTGCCTGTGGTGGAGATCGGCATCAGTGAGCGCCAGAATGCTGAGCAGCATGTCAC
CCAGCTCATGTCCACCGAGCCTCTGCCCCGCACTCTGTCCCCGACTCCAGCTTCAGCCACAGCTCCAACC
TCCCAGGGCATCCCGACATCAGATGAGGAATCAACACCTAAGAAGTCGAAGGCCAGGATACTGGAGTCCA
TCACAGTGAGCTCCCTGATGGCTACACCCCAGGACCCCAAGGGTCAAGGGGTCGGGACGGGGCGGTCTGC
GTCTAAGCTCAGGATTGCGCAGGTCTCCCCTGGCCCACGGGACTCGCCAGCCTTTCCAGATTCTCCATGG
CGGGAGCGGGTGCTGGCTCCCATCCTGCCGGATAACTTCTCCACGCCCACGGGCTCTCGCACGGACTCTC
AATCGGTGCGGCACAGCCCGATCGCCCCGTCTTCCCCGAGTCCCCGAGTCTTAGCCCAGAAGTACTCTCT
GGTGGCCAAACAGGAAAGTGTTGTCCGCAGGGCGAGCAGAAGGCTTGCCAAGAAGACTGCCGAAGAGCCA
GCTGCCTCTGGCCGCATCATCTGTCACAGTTACCTGGAGAGGCTCCTGAATGTTGAGGTGCCCCAGAAAG
TTGGTTCTGAGCAGAAGGAACCCCCCGAGGAGGCTGAGCCTGTGGCGGCAGCTGAGCCAGAGGTCCCTGA
GAACAACGGAAATAACTCGTGGCCCCACAATGACACAGAGATCGCCAACAGCACACCCAACCCGAAGCCT
GCAGCCAGCAGCCCGGAAACACCCTCTGCAGGGCAGCAAGAGGCCAAGACGGACCAAGCAGATGGACCCA
GAGAGCCACCGCAGAGTGCCAGGAGGAAGCGCAGCTACAAGCAGGCCGTGAGTGAGCTGGACGAGGAGCA
GCACCTGGAGGATGAGGAGCTGCAGCCCCCCAGGAGCAAGACCCCTTCCTCACCCTGCCCAGCCAGCAAG
GTGGTACGGCCCCTCCGGACCTTTCTGCACACAGTGCAGAGGAACCAGATGCTCACGACCCCGACCTCAG
CCCCACGCAGCGTCATGAAGTCCTTTATTAAGCGCAACACTCCCCTGCGCATGGACCCCAAGTGCAGCTT
CGTCGAGAAGGAGCGGCAGCGCCTGGAGAATCTGCGGCGGAAGGAGGAGGCCGAGCAGCTGCGCAGGCAG
AAGGTGGAGGAGGACAAGCGGCGGCGGCTGGAGGAGGTGAAGCTGAAGCGTGAGGAACGCCTCCGCAAGG
TGCTGCAGGCCCGCGAGCGGGTGGAGCAGATGAAGGAGGAGAAGAAGAAGCAGATTGAGCAGAAGTTTGC
TCAGATCGACGAGAAGACTGAGAAGGCCAAGGAGGAGCGGCTGGCAGAGGAGAAGGCCAAGAAAAAGGCG
GCGGCCAAGAAGATGGAGGAGGTGGAAGCACGCAGGAAGCAGGAAGAGGATGCACGTAGGCTCAGGTGGC
TGCAGCAGGAGGAGGAAGAGCGGCGGCACCAAGAGCTGCTGCAGAAGAAGAAGGAAGAGGAGCAGGAGCG
GCTGCGGAAGGCGGCCGAGGCTAAGCGGCTGGCAGAGCAGCGGGAGCAGGAGCGGCGGGAGCAGGAGCGG
CGCGAGCAGGAGCGGCGCGAGCAGGAGCGGCGGGAGCAGGAGCGGCGCGAGCAGGAGCGACAGCTGGCAG
AGCAGGAGCGTCGGCGGGAGCAGGAGCGGCTCCAGGCCGAGAGGGAGCTGCAGGAGCGGGAGAAGGCCCT
GCGGCTGCAGAAGGAGCAGCTGCAGAGGGAACTGGAGGAGAAGAAGAAGAAGGAAGAGCAGCAGCGTCTG
GCTGAGCGGCAGCTGCAGGAGGAGCAAGAGAAGAAAGCCAAGGAGGCAGCAGGGGCCAGCAAGGCCCTGA
ATGTGACTGTGGACGTGCAGTCTCCAGCTTGTACCTCATATCAGATGACTCCGCAAGGGCACAGGGCCCC
TCCCAAGATCAACCCAGATAACTACGGGATGGATCTGAATAGCGACGACTCCACCGATGATGAGGCCCAT
CCCCGGAAGCCCATCCCCACCTGGGCCCGAGGCACCCCGCTCAGCCAGGCTATCATTCACCAGTACTACC
ACCCACCGAACCTTCTGGAGCTCTTTGGAACCATTCTCCCACTGGACTTGGAGGATATCTTCAAGAAGAG
CAAGCCCCGCTATCACAAGCGCACCAGCTCTGCTGTCTGGAACTCACCGCCCCTGCAGGGCGCCAGGGTC
CCCAGCAGCCTGGCCTACAGCCTGAAGAAGCACAAGCTTCGAATTCTGCAGTCGACGGTACCGCGGGCCC
GGGATCCACCGGTCGCCACCATGGTGAGCAAGGGCGAGGAGCTGTTCACCGGGGTGGTGCCCATCCTGGT
CGAGCTGGACGGCGACGTAAACGGCCACAAGTTCAGCGTGTCCGGCGAGGGCGAGGGCGATGCCACCTAC
GGCAAGCTGACCCTGAAGTTCATCTGCACCACCGGCAAGCTGCCCGTGCCCTGGCCCACCCTCGTGACCA
CCCTGACCTACGGCGTGCAGTGCTTCAGCCGCTACCCCGACCACATGAAGCAGCACGACTTCTTCAAGTC
CGCCATGCCCGAAGGCTACGTCCAGGAGCGCACCATCTTCTTCAAGGACGACGGCAACTACAAGACCCGC
GCCGAGGTGAAGTTCGAGGGCGACACCCTGGTGAACCGCATCGAGCTGAAGGGCATCGACTTCAAGGAGG
ACGGCAACATCCTGGGGCACAAGCTGGAGTACAACTACAACAGCCACAACGTCTATATCATGGCCGACAA
GCAGAAGAACGGCATCAAGGTGAACTTCAAGATCCGCCACAACATCGAGGACGGCAGCGTGCAGCTCGCC
GACCACTACCAGCAGAACACCCCCATCGGCGACGGCCCCGTGCTGCTGCCCGACAACCACTACCTGAGCA
CCCAGTCCGCCCTGAGCAAAGACCCCAACGAGAAGCGCGATCACATGGTCCTGCTGGAGTTCGTGACCGC
CGCCGGGATCACTCTCGGCATGGACGAGCTGTACAAGTAAAGCGGCCGCTCGAGTCTAGAGGGCCCGTTT
AAACCCGCTGATCAGCCTCGACTGTGCCTTCTAGTTGCCAGCCATCTGTTGTTTGCCCCTCCCCCGTGCC
TTCCTTGACCCTGGAAGGTGCCACTCCCACTGTCCTTTCCTAATAAAATGAGGAAATTGCATCGCATTGT
CTGAGTAGGTGTCATTCTATTCTGGGGGGTGGGGTGGGGCAGGACAGCAAGGGGGAGGATTGGGAAGACA
ATAGCAGGCATGCTGGGGATGCGGTGGGCTCTATGGCTTCTGAGGCGGAAAGAACCAGCTGGGGCTCTAG
GGGGTATCCCC
[124 nt withheld, positions 4912-5035]
C
[91 nt withheld, positions 5037-5127]
AGGGTGATGGTTCACGTACCTAGAAGTTCCTATTCCGAAGTTCCTATTCTCTAGAAAGTATAGGAACTTC
CTTGGCCAAAAAGCCTGAACTCACCGCGACGTCTGTCGAGAAGTTTCTGATCGAAAAGTTCGACAGCGTC
TCCGACCTGATGCAGCTCTCGGAGGGCGAAGAATCTCGTGCTTTCAGCTTCGATGTAGGAGGGCGTGGAT
ATGTCCTGCGGGTAAATAGCTGCGCCGATGGTTTCTACAAAGATCGTTATGTTTATCGGCACTTTGCATC
GGCCGCGCTCCCGATTCCGGAAGTGCTTGACATTGGGGAATTCAGCGAGAGCCTGACCTATTGCATCTCC
CGCCGTGCACAGGGTGTCACGTTGCAAGACCTGCCTGAAACCGAACTGCCCGCTGTTCTGCAGCCGGTCG
CGGAGGCCATGGATGCGATCGCTGCGGCCGATCTTAGCCAGACGAGCGGGTTCGGCCCATTCGGACCGCA
AGGAATCGGTCAATACACTACATGGCGTGATTTCATATGCGCGATTGCTGATCCCCATGTGTATCACTGG
CAAACTGTGATGGACGACACCGTCAGTGCGTCCGTCGCGCAGGCTCTCGATGAGCTGATGCTTTGGGCCG
AGGACTGCCCCGAAGTCCGGCACCTCGTGCACGCGGATTTCGGCTCCAACAATGTCCTGACGGACAATGG
CCGCATAACAGCGGTCATTGACTGGAGCGAGGCGATGTTCGGGGATTCCCAATACGAGGTCGCCAACATC
TTCTTCTGGAGGCCGTGGTTGGCTTGTATGGAGCAGCAGACGCGCTACTTCGAGCGGAGGCATCCGGAGC
TTGCAGGATCGCCGCGGCTCCGGGCGTATATGCTCCGCATTGGTCTTGACCAACTCTATCAGAGCTTGGT
TGACGGCAATTTCGATGATGCAGCTTGGGCGCAGGGTCGATGCGACGCAATCGTCCGATCCGGAGCCGGG
ACTGTCGGGCGTACACAAATCGCCCGCAGAAGCGCGGCCGTCTGGACCGATGGCTGTGTAGAAGTACTCG
CCGATAGTGGAAACCGACGCCCCAGCACTCGTCCGAGGGCAAAGGAATAGCACGTACTACGAGATTTCGA
TTCCACCGCCGCCTTCTATGAAAGGTTGGGCTTCGGAATCGTTTTCCGGGACGCCGGCTGGATGATCCTC
CAGCGCGGGGATCTCATGCTGGAGTTCTTCGCCCACCCCAACTTGTTTATTGCAGCTTATAATGGTTACA
AATAAAGCAATAGCATCACAAATTTCACAAATAAAGCATTTTTTTCACTGCATTCTAGTTGTGGTTTGTC
CAAACTCATCAATGTATCTTATCATGTCTGTATACCGTCGACCTCTAGCTAGAGCTTGGCGTAATCATGG
TCATAGCTGTTTCCTGTGTGAAATTGTTATCCGCTCACAATTCCACACAACATACGAGCCGGAAGCATAA
AGTGTAAAGCCTGGGGTGCCTAATGAGTGAGCTAACTCACATTAATTGCGTTGCGCTCACTGCCCGCTTT
CCAGTCGGGAAACCTGTCGTGCCAGCTGCATTAATGAATCGGCCAACGCGCGGGGAGAGGCGGTTTGCGT
ATTGGGCGCTCTTCCGCTTCCTCGCTCACTGACTCGCTGCGCTCGGTCGTTCGGCTGCGGCGAGCGGTAT
CAGCTCACTCAAAGGCGGTAATACGGTTATCCACAGAATCAGGGGATAACGCAGGAAAGAACATGTGAGC
AAAAGGCCAGCAAAAGGCCAGGAACCGTAAAAAGGCCGCGTTGCTGGCGTTTTTCCATAGGCTCCGCCCC
CCTGACGAGCATCACAAAAATCGACGCTCAAGTCAGAGGTGGCGAAACCCGACAGGACTATAAAGATACC
AGGCGTTTCCCCCTGGAAGCTCCCTCGTGCGCTCTCCTGTTCCGACCCTGCCGCTTACCGGATACCTGTC
CGCCTTTCTCCCTTCGGGAAGCGTGGCGCTTTCTCATAGCTCACGCTGTAGGTATCTCAGTTCGGTGTAG
GTCGTTCGCTCCAAGCTGGGCTGTGTGCACGAACCCCCCGTTCAGCCCGACCGCTGCGCCTTATCCGGTA
ACTATCGTCTTGAGTCCAACCCGGTAAGACACGACTTATCGCCACTGGCAGCAGCCACTGGTAACAGGAT
TAGCAGAGCGAGGTATGTAGGCGGTGCTACAGAGTTCTTGAAGTGGTGGCCTAACTACGGCTACACTAGA
AGAACAGTATTTGGTATCTGCGCTCTGCTGAAGCCAGTTACCTTCGGAAAAAGAGTTGGTAGCTCTTGAT
CCGGCAAACAAACCACCGCTGGTAGCGGTGGTTTTTTTGTTTGCAAGCAGCAGATTACGCGCAGAAAAAA
AGGATCTCAAGAAGATCCTTTGATCTTTTCTACGGGGTCTGACGCTCAGTGGAACGAAAACTCACGTTAA
GGGATTTTGGTCATGAGATTATCAAAAAGGATCTTCACCTAGATCCTTTTAAATTAAAAATGAAGTTTTA
AATCAATCTAAAGTATATATGAGTAAACTTGGTCTGACAGTTACCAATGCTTAATCAGTGAGGCACCTAT
CTCAGCGATCTGTCTATTTCGTTCATCCATAGTTGCCTGACTCCCCGTCGTGTAGATAACTACGATACGG
GAGGGCTTACCATCTGGCCCCAGTGCTGCAATGATACCGCGAGACCCACGCTCACCGGCTCCAGATTTAT
CAGCAATAAACCAGCCAGCCGGAAGGGCCGAGCGCAGAAGTGGTCCTGCAACTTTATCCGCCTCCATCCA
GTCTATTAATTGTTGCCGGGAAGCTAGAGTAAGTAGTTCGCCAGTTAATAGTTTGCGCAACGTTGTTGCC
ATTGCTACAGGCATCGTGGTGTCACGCTCGTCGTTTGGTATGGCTTCATTCAGCTCCGGTTCCCAACGAT
CAAGGCGAGTTACATGATCCCCCATGTTGTGCAAAAAAGCGGTTAGCTCCTTCGGTCCTCCGATCGTTGT
CAGAAGTAAGTTGGCCGCAGTGTTATCACTCATGGTTATGGCAGCACTGCATAATTCTCTTACTGTCATG
CCATCCGTAAGATGCTTTTCTGTGACTGGTGAGTACTCAACCAAGTCATTCTGAGAATAGTGTATGCGGC
GACCGAGTTGCTCTTGCCCGGCGTCAATACGGGATAATACCGCGCCACATAGCAGAACTTTAAAAGTGCT
CATCATTGGAAAACGTTCTTCGGGGCGAAAACTCTCAAGGATCTTACCGCTGTTGAGATCCAGTTCGATG
TAACCCACTCGTGCACCCAACTGATCTTCAGCATCTTTTACTTTCACCAGCGTTTCTGGGTGAGCAAAAA
CAGGAAGGCAAAATGCCGCAAAAAAGGGAATAAGGGCGACACGGAAATGTTGAATACTCATACTCTTCCT
TTTTCAATATTATTGAAGCATTTATCAGGGTTATTGTCTCATGAGCGGATACATATTTGAATGTATTTAG
AAAAATAAACAAATAGGGGTTCCGCGCACATTTCCCCGAAAAGTGCCACCTGACGTC
Features (pLannotate 1.2.2; 24 found; start..end, strand, type, name):
     28..80      -  misc_feature   bom (fragment): basis of mobility region from pBR322
    235..614     +  enhancer       CMV enhancer: human cytomegalovirus immediate early enhancer
    615..818     +  promoter       CMV promoter: human cytomegalovirus (CMV) immediate early promoter
    820..839     +  promoter       PLtetO-1 promoter (fragment): modified phage lambda PL promoter with tet operator sites (Lutz and Bujard, 1997)
    841..860     +  promoter       PLtetO-1 promoter (fragment): modified phage lambda PL promoter with tet operator sites (Lutz and Bujard, 1997)
    868..901     +  promoter       TRE3GV promoter (fragment): 3rd-generation Tet-responsive promoter that can be activated by binding of Tet-On® 3G, optimized for retroviral and lentiviral vectors
    997..1014    +  misc_feature   MCS (fragment): multiple cloning site
   1063..3813    +  CDS            INCENP: INCE_HUMAN - Experimental evidence at protein level: Swiss-Prot protein existence level 1. Component of the chromosomal passenger complex (CPC), a complex that acts as a key regulator of mitosis. The CPC complex has essential functions at the centromere in ensuring correct chromosome alignment and segregation and is required for chromatin-induced microtubule stabilization and spindle assembly. Acts as a scaffold regulating CPC localization and activity. The C-terminus associates with AURKB or AURKC, the N-terminus associated with BIRC5/survivin and CDCA8/borealin tethers the CPC to the inner c
   3813..3857    +  misc_feature   MCS (fragment): multiple cloning site
   3871..4590    +  CDS            EGFP: the original enhanced GFP (Yang et al., 1996) mammalian codon-optimized
   4642..4866    +  polyA_signal   bGH poly(A) signal: bovine growth hormone polyadenylation signal
   4870..4891    +  promoter       SV40 promoter (fragment): SV40 enhancer and early promoter
   4912..5145    +  rep_origin     f1 ori (fragment) (sequence partly withheld): f1 bacteriophage origin of replication; arrow indicates direction of (+) strand synthesis
   5150..5197    +  protein_bind   FRT: FLP-mediated recombination occurs in the 8-bp core sequence TCTAGAAA (Turan and Bode, 2011). FLP recombinase from the Saccharomyces cerevisiae 2μ plasmid
   5205..6227    +  CDS            HygR: aminoglycoside phosphotransferase from E. coli; aph(4)-Ia; confers resistance to hygromycin
   6237..6362    +  CDS            ble (fragment): BLE_KLEPN - Experimental evidence at protein level: Swiss-Prot protein existence level 1. Binding protein with a strong affinity to the bleomycin family of antibiotics. Binds to CL990; an antimitotic-antibiotic compound. From Klebsiella pneumoniae.
   6357..6478    +  polyA_signal   SV40 poly(A) signal: SV40 polyadenylation signal
   6551..6567    -  protein_bind   lac operator: The lac repressor binds to the lac operator to inhibit transcription in E. coli. This inhibition can be relieved by adding lactose or isopropyl-β-D-thiogalactopyranoside (IPTG). lac repressor encoded by lacI
   6575..6605    -  promoter       lac promoter: promoter for the E. coli lac operon
   6620..6641    -  protein_bind   CAP binding site: CAP binding activates transcription in the presence of cAMP. E. coli catabolite activator protein
   6654..6746    -  CDS            lacI (fragment): lac repressor; lacI; The lac repressor binds to the lac operator to inhibit transcription in E. coli. This inhibition can be relieved by adding lactose or isopropyl-β-D-thiogalactopyranoside (IPTG).
   6929..7517    -  rep_origin     ori: high-copy-number ColE1/pMB1/pBR322/pUC origin of replication
   7688..8548    -  CDS            AmpR: β-lactamase; bla; confers resistance to ampicillin, carbenicillin, and related antibiotics
   8549..8653    -  promoter       AmpR promoter: bla
