[The description below was written by a language model from this plasmid's Addgene catalogue record and pLannotate feature annotations shown in this document.]
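Description:
pcDNA5-FRT-TO-vsv-Incenp wt-GFP is a mammalian expression plasmid of about 8.7 kb built on the pcDNA5-FRT (FRT/TO) backbone for tetracycline-inducible expression of tagged human INCENP. In bacteria it is maintained as a high-copy plasmid through a ColE1/pUC-type origin and selected with ampicillin via the β-lactamase gene. A fragment of the f1 origin and remnants of lac regulatory sequence are also annotated in the backbone.

The expression cassette uses the CMV immediate early enhancer and promoter. Directly downstream lie two short tet operator-like elements, which the annotation tool labels as fragments of PLtetO-1 and TRE3GV promoters. This arrangement allows Tet repressor to hold transcription off until tetracycline or doxycycline is added, in line with the stated inducible purpose. The payload is wild-type human INCENP, the scaffold subunit of the chromosomal passenger complex that binds Aurora B through its C-terminus and survivin and borealin through its N-terminus. It carries an N-terminal VSV epitope tag, which is listed in the catalogue but not separately annotated in the feature table. EGFP is fused at the C-terminus through a short linker derived from polylinker sequence, and the cassette ends in the bGH polyadenylation signal.

Downstream, an FRT site immediately precedes a hygromycin resistance coding sequence and an SV40 poly(A) signal, with only a small SV40 promoter fragment annotated nearby. In this backbone design, FLP-mediated recombination into a genomic FRT site typically activates hygromycin resistance, giving isogenic single-copy stable lines. The construct suits live imaging and functional studies of INCENP localisation and chromosomal passenger complex behaviour during mitosis.
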