Addgene plasmid #108502: pcDNA5-FRT-TO-vsv-Incenp wt-GFP
Purpose: inducible expression of vsv-INCENP wt-EGFP
Depositing lab: Susanne Lens. Depositing organization: University Medical Centre Utrecht. Publication: Inter-domain Cooperation in INCENP Promotes Aurora B Relocation from Centromeres to Microtubules. van der Horst A, Vromans MJ, Bouwman K, van der Waal MS, Hadders MA, Lens SM. Cell Rep. 2015 Jul 21;12(3):380-7. doi: 10.1016/j.celrep.2015.06.038. Epub 2015 Jul 9. PubMed 26166576.
Backbone
  Vector backbone: pcDNA5-FRT
  Backbone size w/o insert (bp): 5100
  Vector type: Mammalian Expression
  Selectable markers: Hygromycin
Growth in bacteria
  Bacterial resistance: Ampicillin, 100 μg/mL
  Growth temperature: 37°C
  Growth strain: DH5alpha
  Copy number: High Copy
Gene/Insert
  Gene/Insert name: INCENP
  Species: H. sapiens (human)
  Insert size (bp): 2757
  Entrez Gene: INCENP
  Promoter: CMV
  Tag / fusion protein: VSV (N terminal on insert); EGFP (C terminal on insert)
  Cloning method: Restriction Enzyme; 5′ cloning site BglII (destroyed during cloning); 3′ cloning site Not1 (unknown if destroyed)
Terms and licenses: Academic/Nonprofit Terms; Industry Terms: Not Available to Industry
How to cite: pcDNA5-FRT-TO-vsv-Incenp wt-GFP was a gift from Susanne Lens (Addgene plasmid # 108502 ; http://n2t.net/addgene:108502 ; RRID:Addgene_108502)
